Addgene plasmid #22638: pEF1a-mRor2Y641,645,646F
Depositing lab: Roel Nusse. Depositing organization: Stanford University. Publication: Ror2 receptor requires tyrosine kinase activity to mediate Wnt5A signaling. Mikels A, Minami Y, Nusse R. J Biol Chem. 2009 Oct 30;284(44):30167-76. doi: 10.1074/jbc.M109.041715. Epub 2009 Aug 31. PubMed 19720827.
Backbone
  Vector backbone: pEF1a-myc/his A
  Backbone size w/o insert (bp): 9226
  Vector type: Mammalian Expression
  Selectable markers: Neomycin (select with G418)
Growth in bacteria
  Bacterial resistance: Ampicillin, 100 μg/mL
  Growth temperature: 37°C
  Growth strain: DH5alpha
  Copy number: Unknown
Gene/Insert
  Gene/Insert name: Ror2 Y641,645,646F (alt name: Ror2)
  Species: M. musculus (mouse)
  Insert size (bp): 2835
  Mutation: Changed Tyrosine 641, 645 and 646 to Phenylalanine
  GenBank ID: AB010384
  Entrez Gene: Ror2 (a.k.a. Ntrkr2)
  Tag / fusion protein: Flag (C terminal on insert)
  Cloning method: Restriction Enzyme; 5′ cloning site XbaI (not destroyed); 3′ cloning site XbaI (not destroyed)
  Sequencing primers: 5′ T7; 3′ BGH reverse
Resource information
  A portion of this plasmid was derived from a plasmid made by: Dr. Y. Minami (Japan)
Terms and licenses: Academic/Nonprofit Terms; Industry Terms: Not Available to Industry
How to cite: pEF1a-mRor2Y641,645,646F was a gift from Roel Nusse (Addgene plasmid # 22638 ; http://n2t.net/addgene:22638 ; RRID:Addgene_22638)
