[The description below was written by a language model from this plasmid's Addgene catalogue record.]
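Description:
pEF1a-mRor2Y641,645,646F is a mammalian expression plasmid built on the pEF1a-myc/his A backbone. It carries a mutant form of the mouse receptor tyrosine kinase Ror2 (also known as Ntrkr2). The plasmid is propagated in E. coli under ampicillin selection. It also has a neomycin resistance marker, so transfected mammalian cells can be selected with G418 to establish stable lines. The record does not list a promoter as a separate field, but the backbone name indicates that expression is driven by the strong, constitutive EF-1α promoter. The listed T7 and BGH-reverse sequencing primers suggest a T7 priming site upstream of the insert and a bovine growth hormone polyadenylation region downstream. The copy number is recorded as unknown, and no feature table is provided.

The insert is about 2.8 kb, was cloned into an XbaI site that is retained on both sides, and encodes Ror2 with a C-terminal Flag tag for detection or immunoprecipitation. Tyrosines 641, 645 and 646 are each changed to phenylalanine, which removes the hydroxyl groups needed for phosphorylation at these positions while otherwise conserving the side chains. The record does not state whether the backbone's myc/His tags are in frame with the Flag-tagged insert. The associated publication addresses whether Ror2 needs tyrosine kinase activity to mediate Wnt5A signaling. In that context, the construct serves as a phosphorylation-site mutant for comparison with wild-type Ror2 in cell-based Wnt5A response assays. Part of the plasmid was derived from a construct made by another laboratory.
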