>Addgene plasmid #22638 | pEF1a-mRor2Y641,645,646F | addgene partial sequence | sequence record 28418 | mRor2-F2 5'-gctgaaagacaaggctgagg-3'
TTCGCGAAATCGGCAGAGCGAGCTCCGGGCCCGACTGCAGCACCCCAACATCGTCTGTCTCCTAGGCGTC
GTGACCAAGGACCAACCCTTGAGCATGATCTTCAGCTACTGTTCCCATGGCGACCTTCATGAATTCCTGG
TCATGCGCTCGCCGCACTCCGATGTGGGCAGCACCGATGACGACCGCACAGTGAAGTCAGCCCTGGAGCC
CCCGGACTTCGTGCACGTGGTGGCGCAGATCGCTGCGGGGATGGAGTTCCTGTCCAGCCACCACGTGGTC
CATAAGGACCTGGCCACACGCAATGTGCTGGTGTACGACAAGCTGAACGTGAGGATCTCAGACTTGGGCC
TCTTCCGTGAGGTATTCTCCGCAGATTTCTTCAAACTCATGGGCAATTCACTGCTGCCCATCCGCTGGAT
GTCCCCCGAGGCCGTCATGTATGGAAAGTTCTCCATCGACTCTGACATCTGGTCCTACGGTGTGGTCCTC
TGGGAGGTCTTTAGCTACGGCCTGCAGCCCTACTGTGGGTACTCCAACCAGTACGTGGTGGAGATGATCC
GGAGCCNGCAAGGTGCTGCCCTGCCCGGATGACTGCCCCGCCTGGGTCTATGCCCTCATGATTGAATGCT
GGAATGAGTTCCCAAGCCGGAGGCCCCGCTTTAAGGACATCCACAGCCGGCTCCGGTCCTTGGGGCACCT
ATCCAACTATAATAGTTCCCGCAGACCTCAGGANCCCGCCAACACCACACAGACCAGCTCCTGAGCCCAG
CCCGTAGGCAATNTGAGCATGCCCCTATATGGCCCCAAGCANAAGCCAGCCTTCCCAANNCTCANTCATT
CCNANGA
