>Addgene plasmid #22638 | pEF1a-mRor2Y641,645,646F | addgene partial sequence | sequence record 28419 | 22638 with BGH-rev
TATTCAGATCCTCTTCTGAGATGAGTTTTTGTTCGAAGGGCCCTCTAGATTATTTGTCATCATCGTCCTT
ATAGTCCCCCTCGAGGGCTTCNAGCTGNACATGAGCCGCCTCGGTCACCTGGAGCGTGTCATTGTCTCCC
AGGAGTTCAGTCTCAGGGACAGACCCCTCCTCCTCCTCCTCTGCTTCCTGCACAGGGCTCTGGGCCACGT
CTTCCGCGATGTTCTGTACATCCTCGGTGCCCTCAGAGAGTAGGGCCGCCCTGTCCGCCACAGATGTATT
GGAGGGNNNNGNGGTGACGTAGCCAGTGCTGGTGGAGCCGCTGCCACTGTGGTGTGAGCTCGGCTTGGGG
ACCATCTGAGGGGGCACCTGCTGTGGGGCCATCTGCATGGGGATCTGGACTGGGTAGAAGTTGGGCAGGT
AGGCCCCGTATGCCGGTACCGGCTGATAGCCGTTCACCGGGATGTACAGNTGTGCGGGGGGCACCAAGGG
TCTGATCTGACCCTTCATGGGGATGAACTGAGGCTGTGGGAAGGGCTGNNNCTTCTGCTTGGNGGCCATA
TANCGGGCATTGCTCACATTGCTTANNGGGGCTGGTGCTCANGNAGCTGGTCTGTGTGNNGTTGCTGGCT
CCTGANNNCTGCNCGNAACTATTATANTTGGATANGNTGNNCAGGANCGGANCCGGCTGTGNANGNCCTT
TANNCGGGGCCTCCGGCTTGGGAANTCATTNCAGCATTCANTCATGAGGCNTAGANNCANGCGGGNNATN
ATNCGGGCAGGGCAGCACCTGNCGGCTCCGGANCATCTCCACCACGTACTGNTGNAGTACCNNAGTNGGC
TGCNGGCCGNANCTAAGACNTCCNN
